Addgene plasmid #142205: TFORF0823
Purpose: Lentiviral vector for overexpressing transcription factor ORFs with unique 24-bp barcodes. Barcodes facilitate identification of transcription factors in pooled screens.
Depositing lab: Feng Zhang. Depositing organization: Broad Institute. Publication: A transcription factor atlas of directed differentiation. Joung J, Ma S, Tay T, Geiger-Schuller KR, Kirchgatterer PC, Verdine VK, Guo B, Arias-Garcia MA, Allen WE, Singh A, Kuksenko O, Abudayyeh OO, Gootenberg JS, Fu Z, Macrae RK, Buenrostro JD, Regev A, Zhang F. Cell. 2023 Jan 5;186(1):209-229.e26. doi: 10.1016/j.cell.2022.11.026. PubMed 36608654.
Backbone
  Vector backbone: pLX_TRC317
  Backbone manufacturer: Broad Institute Genetic Perturbation Platform
  Backbone size w/o insert (bp): 8264
  Vector type: Mammalian Expression, Lentiviral
  Selectable markers: Puromycin
Growth in bacteria
  Bacterial resistance: Ampicillin, 100 μg/mL
  Growth temperature: 37°C
  Growth strain: NEB Stable
  Copy number: High Copy
Gene/Insert
  Gene/Insert name: LHX6
  Species: H. sapiens (human)
  Insert size (bp): 632
  Entrez Gene: LHX6 (a.k.a. LHX6.1)
  Promoter: EF1a
  Cloning method: Unknown
  Sequencing primers: 5′ GGGTGGAGACTGAAGTTAGGCCAG; 3′ CACATAGCGTAAAAGGAGCAACATAG
Terms and licenses: Academic/Nonprofit Terms; Industry Terms: Not Available to Industry
Depositor comments: NM_001242335,ENST00000559895 . The transcription factor ORF portion of this plasmid was synthesized by Genewiz. Please test multiple small colonies in case of plasmid recombination. To make this collection available in a timely manner, a portion of this collection was not fully sequenced by Addgene. If an Addgene verified full plasmid sequence is not available, please contact us prior to placing an order to request the full sequence.
How to cite: TFORF0823 was a gift from Feng Zhang (Addgene plasmid # 142205 ; http://n2t.net/addgene:142205 ; RRID:Addgene_142205)
