[The description below was written by a language model from this plasmid's Addgene catalogue record and pLannotate feature annotations shown in this document.]
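Description:
TFORF0823 is a lentiviral mammalian expression plasmid built on the pLX_TRC317 backbone from the Broad Institute Genetic Perturbation Platform, carrying a human LHX6 open reading frame for overexpression. It belongs to a barcoded transcription factor ORF collection in which each construct carries a unique 24-bp barcode, so that the factor delivered to a cell can be identified in pooled screens. The barcode is not annotated as a separate feature in the table. In bacteria the plasmid is maintained through a high-copy ColE1/pUC-type origin and ampicillin resistance (AmpR with its own promoter). An f1 origin and remnants of a lac/T7/T3 cloning region are also present. The depositor warns that recombination can occur.

The viral portion has a third-generation, self-inactivating layout. An RSV promoter drives a truncated HIV-1 5' LTR, followed by the Ψ packaging signal with a gag fragment, the RRE for Rev-dependent export of the genomic RNA, a cPPT/CTS, and a ΔU3 3' LTR with a downstream SV40 poly(A) signal. Two cassettes lie between the LTRs. An SV40 early promoter/origin drives puromycin N-acetyltransferase for selection of transduced cells, and the EF-1α promoter drives the LHX6 ORF, followed by a WPRE that enhances transcript expression. The insert is listed at 632 bp and corresponds to a specific LHX6 transcript isoform. The annotation matches only part of the reference LHX6 protein, which is consistent with a short isoform. LHX6 is a probable transcription factor implicated in cortical interneuron specification and migration. The short U6 promoter fragment annotated after the ORF is probably just a partial sequence match. The construct is intended for producing lentivirus to overexpress LHX6 alone or in pooled directed-differentiation screens.
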