Features (pLannotate 1.2.2; 31 found; start..end, strand, type, name):
      5..231     +  promoter       RSV promoter: Rous sarcoma virus enhancer/promoter
    232..412     +  LTR            5' LTR (truncated): truncated 5' long terminal repeat (LTR) from HIV-1
    459..584     +  misc_feature   HIV-1 Ψ: packaging signal of human immunodeficiency virus type 1
    568..931     +  CDS            HIV-1 gag (fragment): gag protein from human immunodeficiency virus 1; gag
   1077..1310    +  misc_feature   RRE: The Rev response element (RRE) of HIV-1 allows for Rev-dependent mRNA export from the nucleus to the cytoplasm.
   1687..1713    +  CDS            Rev (fragment): human immunodeficiency virus 1 (HIV-1) Rev protein; rev; enhances nuclear export of unspliced and incompletely spliced viral mRNAs
   1720..1743    +  promoter       SV40 promoter (fragment): SV40 early promoter
   1744..1815    +  promoter       SV40 promoter (fragment): SV40 enhancer and early promoter
   1839..1974    +  rep_origin     SV40 ori: SV40 origin of replication
   2020..2616    +  CDS            PuroR (fragment): puromycin N-acetyltransferase; pac from Streptomyces; confers resistance to puromycin
   2665..2782    +  misc_feature   cPPT/CTS: central polypurine tract and central termination sequence of HIV-1
   2847..2913    +  CDS            small t antigen (fragment): SV40 (simian virus 40) small t antigen
   2920..4098    +  promoter       EF-1α promoter: strong constitutive promoter for human elongation factor EF-1α
   4112..4642    +  CDS            LHX6 (fragment): LHX6_HUMAN - Also known as LHX6.1. Experimental evidence at protein level: Swiss-Prot protein existence level 1. Probable transcription factor required for the expression of a subset of genes involved in interneurons migration and development. Functions in the specification of cortical interneuron subtypes and in the migration of GABAergic interneuron precursors from the subpallium to the cerebral cortex (By similarity). From Homo sapiens (Human).
   4658..4711    +  promoter       U6 promoter (fragment): RNA polymerase III promoter for human U6 snRNA
   4753..5341    +  misc_feature   WPRE: woodchuck hepatitis virus posttranscriptional regulatory element
   5392..5411    +  misc_feature   cPPT/CTS (fragment): central polypurine tract and central termination sequence of HIV-1
   5413..5646    +  LTR            3' LTR (ΔU3): self-inactivating 3' long terminal repeat (LTR) from HIV-1
   5724..5845    +  polyA_signal   SV40 poly(A) signal: SV40 polyadenylation signal
   5885..6020    +  rep_origin     SV40 ori: SV40 origin of replication
   6041..6059    -  promoter       T7 promoter: promoter for bacteriophage T7 RNA polymerase
   6067..6222    +  CDS            lacZα (fragment): LacZα fragment of β-galactosidase; lacZ fragment
   6227..6655    +  rep_origin     f1 ori (sequence partly withheld): f1 bacteriophage origin of replication; arrow indicates direction of (+) strand synthesis
   6708..6812    +  promoter       AmpR promoter: bla
   6813..7673    +  CDS            AmpR: β-lactamase; bla; confers resistance to ampicillin, carbenicillin, and related antibiotics
   7844..8432    +  rep_origin     ori: high-copy-number ColE1/pMB1/pBR322/pUC origin of replication
   8615..8707    +  CDS            lacI (fragment): lac repressor; lacI; The lac repressor binds to the lac operator to inhibit transcription in E. coli. This inhibition can be relieved by adding lactose or isopropyl-β-D-thiogalactopyranoside (IPTG).
   8720..8741    +  protein_bind   CAP binding site: CAP binding activates transcription in the presence of cAMP. E. coli catabolite activator protein
   8756..8786    +  promoter       lac promoter: promoter for the E. coli lac operon
   8794..8810    +  protein_bind   lac operator: The lac repressor binds to the lac operator to inhibit transcription in E. coli. This inhibition can be relieved by adding lactose or isopropyl-β-D-thiogalactopyranoside (IPTG). lac repressor encoded by lacI
   8855..8873    +  promoter       T3 promoter: promoter for bacteriophage T3 RNA polymerase
>Addgene plasmid #142205 | TFORF0823 | addgene full sequence | sequence record 397709 | Addgene NGS Result
TTAATGTAGTCTTATGCAATACTCTTGTAGTCTTGCAACATGGTAACGATGAGTTAGCAACATGCCTTAC
AAGGAGAGAAAAAGCACCGTGCATGCCGATTGGTGGAAGTAAGGTGGTACGATCGTGCCTTATTAGGAAG
GCAACAGACGGGTCTGACATGGATTGGACGAACCACTGAATTGCCGCATTGCAGAGATATTGTATTTAAG
TGCCTAGCTCGATACATAAACGGGTCTCTCTGGTTAGACCAGATCTGAGCCTGGGAGCTCTCTGGCTAAC
TAGGGAACCCACTGCTTAAGCCTCAATAAAGCTTGCCTTGAGTGCTTCAAGTAGTGTGTGCCCGTCTGTT
GTGTGACTCTGGTAACTAGAGATCCCTCAGACCCTTTTAGTCAGTGTGGAAAATCTCTAGCAGTGGCGCC
CGAACAGGGACTTGAAAGCGAAAGGGAAACCAGAGGAGCTCTCTCGACGCAGGACTCGGCTTGCTGAAGC
GCGCACGGCAAGAGGCGAGGGGCGGCGACTGGTGAGTACGCCAAAAATTTTGACTAGCGGAGGCTAGAAG
GAGAGAGATGGGTGCGAGAGCGTCAGTATTAAGCGGGGGAGAATTAGATCGCGATGGGAAAAAATTCGGT
TAAGGCCAGGGGGAAAGAAAAAATATAAATTAAAACATATAGTATGGGCAAGCAGGGAGCTAGAACGATT
CGCAGTTAATCCTGGCCTGTTAGAAACATCAGAAGGCTGTAGACAAATACTGGGACAGCTACAACCATCC
CTTCAGACAGGATCAGAAGAACTTAGATCATTATATAATACAGTAGCAACCCTCTATTGTGTGCATCAAA
GGATAGAGATAAAAGACACCAAGGAAGCTTTAGACAAGATAGAGGAAGAGCAAAACAAAAGTAAGACCAC
CGCACAGCAAGCGGCCGCTGATCTTCAGACCTGGAGGAGGAGATATGAGGGACAATTGGAGAAGTGAATT
ATATAAATATAAAGTAGTAAAAATTGAACCATTAGGAGTAGCACCCACCAAGGCAAAGAGAAGAGTGGTG
CAGAGAGAAAAAAGAGCAGTGGGAATAGGAGCTTTGTTCCTTGGGTTCTTGGGAGCAGCAGGAAGCACTA
TGGGCGCAGCGTCAATGACGCTGACGGTACAGGCCAGACAATTATTGTCTGGTATAGTGCAGCAGCAGAA
CAATTTGCTGAGGGCTATTGAGGCGCAACAGCATCTGTTGCAACTCACAGTCTGGGGCATCAAGCAGCTC
CAGGCAAGAATCCTGGCTGTGGAAAGATACCTAAAGGATCAACAGCTCCTGGGGATTTGGGGTTGCTCTG
GAAAACTCATTTGCACCACTGCTGTGCCTTGGAATGCTAGTTGGAGTAATAAATCTCTGGAACAGATTTG
GAATCACACGACCTGGATGGAGTGGGACAGAGAAATTAACAATTACACAAGCTTAATACACTCCTTAATT
GAAGAATCGCAAAACCAGCAAGAAAAGAATGAACAAGAATTATTGGAATTAGATAAATGGGCAAGTTTGT
GGAATTGGTTTAACATAACAAATTGGCTGTGGTATATAAAATTATTCATAATGATAGTAGGAGGCTTGGT
AGGTTTAAGAATAGTTTTTGCTGTACTTTCTATAGTGAATAGAGTTAGGCAGGGATATTCACCATTATCG
TTTCAGACCCACCTCCCAACCCCGAGGGGACCCATGCATTGCATCTCAATTAGTCAGCAACCAGGTGTGG
AAAGTCCCCAGGCTCCCCAGCAGGCAGAAGTATGCAAAGCATGCGTCTCAATTAGTCAGCAACCATAGTC
CCGCCCCTAACTCCGCCCATCCCGCCCCTAACTCCGCCCAGTTCCGCCCATTCTCCGCCCCATGGCTGAC
TAATTTTTTTTATTTATGCAGAGGCCGAGGCCGCCTCGGCCTCTGAGCTATTCCAGAAGTAGTGAGGAGG
CTTTTTTGGAGGCCTAGGCTTTTGCAAAAAGCTTTCTAGAGGTACCACCGGAGCTTACCATGACCGAGTA
CAAGCCCACGGTGCGCCTCGCCACCCGCGACGACGTCCCCAGGGCCGTACGCACCCTCGCCGCCGCGTTC
GCCGACTACCCCGCCACGCGCCACACCGTCGATCCGGACCGCCACATCGAGCGGGTCACCGAGCTGCAAG
AACTCTTCCTCACGCGCGTCGGGCTCGACATCGGCAAGGTGTGGGTCGCGGACGACGGCGCCGCCGTGGC
GGTCTGGACCACGCCGGAGAGCGTCGAAGCGGGGGCGGTGTTCGCCGAGATCGGCCCGCGCATGGCCGAG
TTGAGCGGTTCCCGGCTGGCCGCGCAGCAACAGATGGAAGGCCTCCTGGCGCCGCACCGGCCCAAGGAGC
CCGCGTGGTTCCTGGCCACCGTCGGCGTCTCGCCCGACCACCAGGGCAAGGGTCTGGGCAGCGCCGTCGT
GCTCCCCGGAGTGGAGGCGGCCGAGCGCGCCGGGGTGCCCGCCTTCCTGGAGACCTCCGCGCCCCGCAAC
CTCCCCTTCTACGAGCGGCTCGGCTTCACCGTCACCGCCGACGTCGAGGTGCCCGAAGGACCGCGCACCT
GGTGCATGACCCGCAAGCCCGGTGCCAGTTAACGAATTCTAGATCTTGAGACAAATGGCAGTATTCATCC
ACAATTTTAAAAGAAAAGGGGGGATTGGGGGGTACAGTGCAGGGGAAAGAATAGTAGACATAATAGCAAC
AGACATACAAACTAAAGAATTACAAAAACAAATTACAAAAATTCAAAATTTTCGGGTTTATTACAGGGAC
AGCAGAGATCCACTTTGGCGCCGGCTCGAGGCCTGCAGGTGCAAAGATGGATAAAGTTTTAAACAGAGAG
GAATCTTTGCAGCTAATGGACCTTCTAGGTCTTGAAAGGAGTGGGAATTGGCTCCGGTGCCCGTCAGTGG
GCAGAGCGCACATCGCCCACAGTCCCCGAGAAGTTGGGGGGAGGGGTCGGCAATTGAACCGGTGCCTAGA
GAAGGTGGCGCGGGGTAAACTGGGAAAGTGATGTCGTGTACTGGCTCCGCCTTTTTCCCGAGGGTGGGGG
AGAACCGTATATAAGTGCAGTAGTCGCCGTGAACGTTCTTTTTCGCAACGGGTTTGCCGCCAGAACACAG
GTAAGTGCCGTGTGTGGTTCCCGCGGGCCTGGCCTCTTTACGGGTTATGGCCCTTGCGTGCCTTGAATTA
CTTCCACCTGGCTGCAGTACGTGATTCTTGATCCCGAGCTTCGGGTTGGAAGTGGGTGGGAGAGTTCGAG
GCCTTGCGCTTAAGGAGCCCCTTCGCCTCGTGCTTGAGTTGAGGCCTGGCCTGGGCGCTGGGGCCGCCGC
GTGCGAATCTGGTGGCACCTTCGCGCCTGTCTCGCTGCTTTCGATAAGTCTCTAGCCATTTAAAATTTTT
GATGACCTGCTGCGACGCTTTTTTTCTGGCAAGATAGTCTTGTAAATGCGGGCCAAGATCTGCACACTGG
TATTTCGGTTTTTGGGGCCGCGGGCGGCGACGGGGCCCGTGCGTCCCAGCGCACATGTTCGGCGAGGCGG
GGCCTGCGAGCGCGGCCACCGAGAATCGGACGGGGGTAGTCTCAAGCTGGCCGGCCTGCTCTGGTGCCTG
GCCTCGCGCCGCCGTGTATCGCCCCGCCCTGGGCGGCAAGGCTGGCCCGGTCGGCACCAGTTGCGTGAGC
GGAAAGATGGCCGCTTCCCGGCCCTGCTGCAGGGAGCTCAAAATGGAGGACGCGGCGCTCGGGAGAGCGG
GCGGGTGAGTCACCCACACAAAGGAAAAGGGCCTTTCCGTCCTCAGCCGTCGCTTCATGTGACTCCACGG
AGTACCGGGCGCCGTCCAGGCACCTCGATTAGTTCTCGAGCTTTTGGAGTACGTCGTCTTTAGGTTGGGG
GGAGGGGTTTTATGCGATGGAGTTTCCCCACACTGAGTGGGTGGAGACTGAAGTTAGGCCAGCTTGGCAC
TTGATGTAATTCTCCTTGGAATTTGCCCTTTTTGAGTTTGGATCTTGGTTCATTCTCAAGCCTCAGACAG
TGGTTCAAAGTTTTTTTCTTCCATTTCAGGTGTCGTGAGGCTAGCACCGCCACCATGATTGAGAACCTCA
AGAGGGCCGCCGAGAACGGGAACGGCCTCACGTTGGAGGGGGCAGTGCCCTCGGAACAGGACAGTCAACC
CAAGCCGGCCAAGCGCGCGCGGACGTCCTTCACCGCGGAACAGCTGCAGGTTATGCAGGCGCAGTTCGCG
CAGGACAACAACCCCGACGCTCAGACGCTGCAGAAGCTGGCGGACATGACGGGCCTCAGCCGGAGAGTCA
TCCAGGTGTGGTTTCAAAACTGCCGGGCGCGTCATAAAAAGCACACGCCGCAACACCCAGTGCCGCCCTC
GGGGGCGCCCCCGTCCCGCCTTCCCTCCGCCCTGTCCGACGACATCCACTACACCCCGTTCAGCAGCCCC
GAGCGGGCGCGCATGGTCACCCTGCACGGCTACATTGAGAGTCAGGTACAGTGCGGGCAGGTGCACTGCC
GGCTGCCTTACACCGCACCCCCCGTCCACCTCAAAGCCGATATGGATGGGCCGCTCTCCAACCGGGGTGA
GAAGGTCATCCTTTTTCAGTACTAGTAATGAACTAGTCCGTAACTTGAAAGTATTTCGATTTCTTGGCTT
TATATATCTTGTGGAAAGGACGATGAAGGCGACCTCTTCCCGTAATAACGCGTTAAGTCGACAATCAACC
TCTGGATTACAAAATTTGTGAAAGATTGACTGGTATTCTTAACTATGTTGCTCCTTTTACGCTATGTGGA
TACGCTGCTTTAATGCCTTTGTATCATGCTATTGCTTCCCGTATGGCTTTCATTTTCTCCTCCTTGTATA
AATCCTGGTTGCTGTCTCTTTATGAGGAGTTGTGGCCCGTTGTCAGGCAACGTGGCGTGGTGTGCACTGT
GTTTGCTGACGCAACCCCCACTGGTTGGGGCATTGCCACCACCTGTCAGCTCCTTTCCGGGACTTTCGCT
TTCCCCCTCCCTATTGCCACGGCGGAACTCATCGCCGCCTGCCTTGCCCGCTGCTGGACAGGGGCTCGGC
TGTTGGGCACTGACAATTCCGTGGTGTTGTCGGGGAAATCATCGTCCTTTCCTTGGCTGCTCGCCTGTGT
TGCCACCTGGATTCTGCGCGGGACGTCCTTCTGCTACGTCCCTTCGGCCCTCAATCCAGCGGACCTTCCT
TCCCGCGGCCTGCTGCCGGCTCTGCGGCCTCTTCCGCGTCTTCGCCTTCGCCCTCAGACGAGTCGGATCT
CCCTTTGGGCCGCCTCCCCGCGTCGACTTTAAGACCAATGACTTACAAGGCAGCTGTAGATCTTAGCCAC
TTTTTAAAAGAAAAGGGGGGACTGGAAGGGCTAATTCACTCCCAACGAAGACAAGATCTGCTTTTTGCTT
GTACTGGGTCTCTCTGGTTAGACCAGATCTGAGCCTGGGAGCTCTCTGGCTAACTAGGGAACCCACTGCT
TAAGCCTCAATAAAGCTTGCCTTGAGTGCTTCAAGTAGTGTGTGCCCGTCTGTTGTGTGACTCTGGTAAC
TAGAGATCCCTCAGACCCTTTTAGTCAGTGTGGAAAATCTCTAGCAGTACGTATAGTAGTTCATGTCATC
TTATTATTCAGTATTTATAACTTGCAAAGAAATGAATATCAGAGAGTGAGAGGAACTTGTTTATTGCAGC
TTATAATGGTTACAAATAAAGCAATAGCATCACAAATTTCACAAATAAAGCATTTTTTTCACTGCATTCT
AGTTGTGGTTTGTCCAAACTCATCAATGTATCTTATCATGTCTGGCTCTAGCTATCCCGCCCCTAACTCC
GCCCATCCCGCCCCTAACTCCGCCCAGTTCCGCCCATTCTCCGCCCCATGGCTGACTAATTTTTTTTATT
TATGCAGAGGCCGAGGCCGCCTCGGCCTCTGAGCTATTCCAGAAGTAGTGAGGAGGCTTTTTTGGAGGCC
TAGGGACGTACCCAATTCGCCCTATAGTGAGTCGTATTACGCGCGCTCACTGGCCGTCGTTTTACAACGT
CGTGACTGGGAAAACCCTGGCGTTACCCAACTTAATCGCCTTGCAGCACATCCCCCTTTCGCCAGCTGGC
GTAATAGCGAAGAGGCCCGCACCGATCGCCCTTCCCAACAGTTGCGCAGCCTGAATGGCGAATGGG
[124 nt withheld, positions 6227-6350]
C
[91 nt withheld, positions 6352-6442]
A
[49 nt withheld, positions 6444-6492]
CCTTTGACGTTGGAGTCCACGTTCTTT
[37 nt withheld, positions 6520-6556]
ACCCTATCTCGGTCTATTCTTTTGATTTATAAGGGATTTTGCCGATTTCGGCCTATTGGTTAAAAAATGA
GCTGATTTAACAAAAATTTAACGCGAATTTTAACAAAATATTAACGCTTACAATTTAGGTGGCACTTTTC
GGGGAAATGTGCGCGGAACCCCTATTTGTTTATTTTTCTAAATACATTCAAATATGTATCCGCTCATGAG
ACAATAACCCTGATAAATGCTTCAATAATATTGAAAAAGGAAGAGTATGAGTATTCAACATTTCCGTGTC
GCCCTTATTCCCTTTTTTGCGGCATTTTGCCTTCCTGTTTTTGCTCACCCAGAAACGCTGGTGAAAGTAA
AAGATGCTGAAGATCAGTTGGGTGCACGAGTGGGTTACATCGAACTGGATCTCAACAGCGGTAAGATCCT
TGAGAGTTTTCGCCCCGAAGAACGTTTTCCAATGATGAGCACTTTTAAAGTTCTGCTATGTGGCGCGGTA
TTATCCCGTATTGACGCCGGGCAAGAGCAACTCGGTCGCCGCATACACTATTCTCAGAATGACTTGGTTG
AGTACTCACCAGTCACAGAAAAGCATCTTACGGATGGCATGACAGTAAGAGAATTATGCAGTGCTGCCAT
AACCATGAGTGATAACACTGCGGCCAACTTACTTCTGACAACGATCGGAGGACCGAAGGAGCTAACCGCT
TTTTTGCACAACATGGGGGATCATGTAACTCGCCTTGATCGTTGGGAACCGGAGCTGAATGAAGCCATAC
CAAACGACGAGCGTGACACCACGATGCCTGTAGCAATGGCAACAACGTTGCGCAAACTATTAACTGGCGA
ACTACTTACTCTAGCTTCCCGGCAACAATTAATAGACTGGATGGAGGCGGATAAAGTTGCAGGACCACTT
CTGCGCTCGGCCCTTCCGGCTGGCTGGTTTATTGCTGATAAATCTGGAGCCGGTGAGCGTGGGTCTCGCG
GTATCATTGCAGCACTGGGGCCAGATGGTAAGCCCTCCCGTATCGTAGTTATCTACACGACGGGGAGTCA
GGCAACTATGGATGAACGAAATAGACAGATCGCTGAGATAGGTGCCTCACTGATTAAGCATTGGTAACTG
TCAGACCAAGTTTACTCATATATACTTTAGATTGATTTAAAACTTCATTTTTAATTTAAAAGGATCTAGG
TGAAGATCCTTTTTGATAATCTCATGACCAAAATCCCTTAACGTGAGTTTTCGTTCCACTGAGCGTCAGA
CCCCGTAGAAAAGATCAAAGGATCTTCTTGAGATCCTTTTTTTCTGCGCGTAATCTGCTGCTTGCAAACA
AAAAAACCACCGCTACCAGCGGTGGTTTGTTTGCCGGATCAAGAGCTACCAACTCTTTTTCCGAAGGTAA
CTGGCTTCAGCAGAGCGCAGATACCAAATACTGTTCTTCTAGTGTAGCCGTAGTTAGGCCACCACTTCAA
GAACTCTGTAGCACCGCCTACATACCTCGCTCTGCTAATCCTGTTACCAGTGGCTGCTGCCAGTGGCGAT
AAGTCGTGTCTTACCGGGTTGGACTCAAGACGATAGTTACCGGATAAGGCGCAGCGGTCGGGCTGAACGG
GGGGTTCGTGCACACAGCCCAGCTTGGAGCGAACGACCTACACCGAACTGAGATACCTACAGCGTGAGCT
ATGAGAAAGCGCCACGCTTCCCGAAGGGAGAAAGGCGGACAGGTATCCGGTAAGCGGCAGGGTCGGAACA
GGAGAGCGCACGAGGGAGCTTCCAGGGGGAAACGCCTGGTATCTTTATAGTCCTGTCGGGTTTCGCCACC
TCTGACTTGAGCGTCGATTTTTGTGATGCTCGTCAGGGGGGCGGAGCCTATGGAAAAACGCCAGCAACGC
GGCCTTTTTACGGTTCCTGGCCTTTTGCTGGCCTTTTGCTCACATGTTCTTTCCTGCGTTATCCCCTGAT
TCTGTGGATAACCGTATTACCGCCTTTGAGTGAGCTGATACCGCTCGCCGCAGCCGAACGACCGAGCGCA
GCGAGTCAGTGAGCGAGGAAGCGGAAGAGCGCCCAATACGCAAACCGCCTCTCCCCGCGCGTTGGCCGAT
TCATTAATGCAGCTGGCACGACAGGTTTCCCGACTGGAAAGCGGGCAGTGAGCGCAACGCAATTAATGTG
AGTTAGCTCACTCATTAGGCACCCCAGGCTTTACACTTTATGCTTCCGGCTCGTATGTTGTGTGGAATTG
TGAGCGGATAACAATTTCACACAGGAAACAGCTATGACCATGATTACGCCAAGCGCGCAATTAACCCTCA
CTAAAGGGAACAAAAGCTGGAGCTGCAAGC
