>Addgene plasmid #142205 | TFORF0823 | depositor partial sequence | sequence record 278753 | Insert
ACCGCCACCATGATTGAGAACCTCAAGAGGGCCGCCGAGAACGGGAACGGCCTCACGTTGGAGGGGGCAG
TGCCCTCGGAACAGGACAGTCAACCCAAGCCGGCCAAGCGCGCGCGGACGTCCTTCACCGCGGAACAGCT
GCAGGTTATGCAGGCGCAGTTCGCGCAGGACAACAACCCCGACGCTCAGACGCTGCAGAAGCTGGCGGAC
ATGACGGGCCTCAGCCGGAGAGTCATCCAGGTGTGGTTTCAAAACTGCCGGGCGCGTCATAAAAAGCACA
CGCCGCAACACCCAGTGCCGCCCTCGGGGGCGCCCCCGTCCCGCCTTCCCTCCGCCCTGTCCGACGACAT
CCACTACACCCCGTTCAGCAGCCCCGAGCGGGCGCGCATGGTCACCCTGCACGGCTACATTGAGAGTCAG
GTACAGTGCGGGCAGGTGCACTGCCGGCTGCCTTACACCGCACCCCCCGTCCACCTCAAAGCCGATATGG
ATGGGCCGCTCTCCAACCGGGGTGAGAAGGTCATCCTTTTTCAGTACTAGTAATGAACTAGTCCGTAACT
TGAAAGTATTTCGATTTCTTGGCTTTATATATCTTGTGGAAAGGACGATGAAGGCGACCTCTTCCCGTAA
TA
