>Addgene plasmid #142205 | TFORF0823 | depositor partial sequence | sequence record 278754 | Barcode
TGAAGGCGACCTCTTCCCGTAATA
